>Addgene plasmid #32173 | LHP905 - Gal1-Ub | addgene partial sequence | sequence record 38114 | GAL1 5'-AATATACCTCTATACTTTAACGTC-3'
TTCGTCAAGACGTTAACCGGTAAAACCATAACTCTAGAAGTTGAATCTTCCGATACCATCGACAACGTTA
AGTCGAAAATTCAAGACAAGGAAGGCATTCCACCTGATCAACAAAGATTGATCTTTGCCGGTAAGCAGCT
CGAGGACGGTAGAACGCTGTCTGATTACAACATTCAGAAGGAGTCGACCTTACATCTTGTCTTAAGACTA
AGAGGTGGTTGAGGATCCTCTAGAGTCGACCTGCAGGCATGCAAGCTTGGCACTGGCCGTCGTTTTACAA
CGTCNTGACTGGGAAAACCCTGGCGTTACCCAACTTAATCGCCTTGCAGCACATCCCCCTTTCGCCAGCT
GGCGTAATAGCGAAGAGGCCCGCACCGATCGCCGGGTAATAACTGATATAATTAAATTGAAGCTCTAATT
TGTGAGTTTAGTATACATGCATTTACTTATAATACAGTTTTTTAGTTTTGCTGGCCGCATCTTCTCAAAT
ATGCTTCCCAGCCTGCTTTTCGGTAACGTTCACCCTCTACCTTAGCATCCCTTCCCTTTGCAAATAGTCC
TCTTCCAACANTAATAATGTCAGATCCTGTANAGACCACATCATCCACGGTTCTANACTGTTGACCCNAT
GCNTCTCCCNTGTCATCTAAACCCACACCGGGTGTCATANTNCAACCAATCGTAACCTTCATCTCTTCCA
CCCATGTCTNTTTGAGCAATAAAGCCGATAANCNAAATCTTTTGTCGCTCTTCGGCAATGTCACNCCGTA
CCCTTTATTATATTCTCC
