[The description below was written by a language model from this plasmid's Addgene catalogue record.]
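Description:
LHP905 - Gal1-Ub is a yeast expression plasmid for galactose-regulated production of ubiquitin in Saccharomyces cerevisiae. The record does not name the parental backbone, but the depositor notes that replication in yeast relies on CEN4 and ARS1. This pairs a centromere with an autonomously replicating sequence, which normally gives stable, low-copy maintenance and fairly uniform segregation between cells. Yeast transformants are selected through the URA3 auxotrophic marker in ura3 mutant hosts. In E. coli the plasmid behaves as a high-copy shuttle vector selected with ampicillin.

The payload is a ubiquitin coding sequence that was PCR-amplified with primers adding BamHI sites to both ends and inserted into the vector's single BamHI site. Both sites are retained. Because cloning with one enzyme is non-directional, the insert's presence was checked by restriction digest and its orientation was confirmed by sequencing. The plasmid name and the use of a Gal1 sequencing primer indicate that the insert lies downstream of the GAL1 promoter. This promoter is strongly induced by galactose and tightly repressed by glucose, so ubiquitin expression can be switched on or off through the choice of carbon source.

The record does not state the species origin of the ubiquitin, any epitope tags or mutations, or the transcription terminator, and no feature table is provided to confirm these details. The record also gives no explicit purpose. The design suits conditional ubiquitin overexpression in yeast, for example in studies of ubiquitin-dependent processes.
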