Addgene plasmid #32173: LHP905 - Gal1-Ub
Depositing lab: Linda Hicke. Depositing organization: Northwestern University.
Backbone
  Vector backbone: N/A
  Vector type: Yeast Expression
  Selectable markers: URA3
Growth in bacteria
  Bacterial resistance: Ampicillin, 100 μg/mL
  Growth temperature: 37°C
  Growth strain: DH5alpha
  Copy number: High Copy
Gene/Insert
  Cloning method: Restriction Enzyme; 5′ cloning site BamHI (not destroyed); 3′ cloning site BamHI (not destroyed)
  Sequencing primers: 5′ Gal1
Terms and licenses: Academic/Nonprofit Terms; Industry Terms: Not Available to Industry
Depositor comments: CEN4 ARS1 S. cerevisiae replication. Ubiquitin was amplified using oligos which introduce BamHI sites on either end and cloned in to the BamHI site on the vector. Insertion was confirmed by digests and then orientation confirmed by sequencing.
How to cite: LHP905 - Gal1-Ub was a gift from Linda Hicke (Addgene plasmid # 32173 ; http://n2t.net/addgene:32173 ; RRID:Addgene_32173)
